Addgene plasmid #56412: mTagGFP2-Alpha-Actinin-19
Purpose: Localization: Non-muscle Alpha Actinin, Excitation: 483, Emission: 506
Depositing lab: Michael Davidson.
Backbone
  Vector backbone: mTagGFP2
  Backbone size w/o insert (bp): 4750
  Vector type: Mammalian Expression
  Selectable markers: Neomycin (select with G418)
Growth in bacteria
  Bacterial resistance: Kanamycin, 50 μg/mL
  Growth temperature: 37°C
  Growth strain: DH5alpha
  Copy number: High Copy
Gene/Insert
  Gene/Insert name: Alpha-Actinin (alt name: NM_001102.3)
  Species: H. sapiens (human)
  Entrez Gene: ACTN1 (a.k.a. BDPLT15)
  Promoter: CMV
  Tag / fusion protein: mTagGFP2 (C terminal on backbone)
  Cloning method: Unknown
  Sequencing primers: 5′ CMV-F; 3′ SV40pA-R
Terms and licenses: Academic/Nonprofit Terms; Industry Terms
Depositor comments: . Excitation = 483; Emission = 506
How to cite: mTagGFP2-Alpha-Actinin-19 was a gift from Michael Davidson (Addgene plasmid # 56412)
