[The description below was written by a language model from this plasmid's Addgene catalogue record and pLannotate feature annotations shown in this document.]
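Description:
mTagGFP2-Alpha-Actinin-19 is catalogued as a mammalian expression plasmid that produces human non-muscle alpha-actinin (ACTN1) fused at its C terminus to the monomeric green fluorescent protein mTagGFP2 (excitation 483 nm, emission 506 nm). It is intended as a localization marker for alpha-actinin in live or fixed cells. Expression is driven by the human cytomegalovirus immediate-early enhancer and promoter and terminated by an SV40 polyadenylation signal. The backbone has the familiar N1-type fluorescent protein layout. A high-copy ColE1/pUC origin supports propagation in E. coli, and an f1 origin is also present. A single Tn5 aminoglycoside phosphotransferase (NeoR/KanR) gene sits behind tandem bacterial (bla) and SV40 early promoters and ends in an HSV TK poly(A) signal. This one cassette gives kanamycin resistance in bacteria and G418 selection in mammalian cells.

The annotated full sequence does not agree with the catalogue entry on the insert. In the 6,393 nt sequence record, the open reading frame between the CMV promoter and the fluorescent protein is about 1.7 kb and is identified as chicken paxillin, a focal adhesion adaptor protein, not human ACTN1. It is followed by residual multiple cloning site sequence that acts as a linker, and then by the TagGFP2 coding sequence. The total length is also consistent with an insert of roughly that size on the stated 4,750 bp backbone. The record gives no explanation for this discrepancy, so the identity of the fusion partner should be treated as unresolved and checked before the plasmid is used as an alpha-actinin marker. The short large T antigen, ble and bGH poly(A) hits are fragmentary matches to backbone sequence, not functional elements.
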