Features (pLannotate 1.2.2; 16 found; start..end, strand, type, name):
      1..304     +  enhancer       CMV enhancer: human cytomegalovirus immediate early enhancer
    305..508     +  promoter       CMV promoter: human cytomegalovirus (CMV) immediate early promoter
    540..2216    +  CDS            PXN: PAXI_CHICK - Experimental evidence at protein level: Swiss-Prot protein existence level 1. Cytoskeletal protein involved in actin-membrane attachment at sites of cell adhesion to the extracellular matrix (focal adhesion). Binds in vitro to vinculin as well as to the SH3 domain of c-SRC and, when tyrosine phosphorylated, to the SH2 domain of v-CRK. From Gallus gallus (Chicken).
   2217..2269    +  misc_feature   MCS: multiple cloning site
   2283..2999    +  CDS            TagGFP2: monomeric green fluorescent protein, also known as mTagGFP mammalian codon-optimized
   3015..3098    +  CDS            large T antigen (fragment): large T antigen from SV40 (simian virus 40)
   3121..3242    +  polyA_signal   SV40 poly(A) signal: SV40 polyadenylation signal
   3276..3704    -  rep_origin     f1 ori (sequence partly withheld): f1 bacteriophage origin of replication; arrow indicates direction of (+) strand synthesis
   3731..3835    +  promoter       AmpR promoter: bla
   3837..4194    +  promoter       SV40 promoter: SV40 enhancer and early promoter
   4229..5023    +  CDS            NeoR/KanR: aminoglycoside phosphotransferase from Tn5; aph(3')-II (or nptII); confers resistance to neomycin, kanamycin, and G418 (Geneticin®)
   5044..5196    +  CDS            ble (fragment): BLE_KLEPN - Experimental evidence at protein level: Swiss-Prot protein existence level 1. Binding protein with a strong affinity to the bleomycin family of antibiotics. Binds to CL990; an antimitotic-antibiotic compound. From Klebsiella pneumoniae.
   5255..5302    +  polyA_signal   HSV TK poly(A) signal: herpes simplex virus thymidine kinase polyadenylation signal (Cole and Stacy, 1985)
   5393..5409    -  polyA_signal   bGH poly(A) signal (fragment): bovine growth hormone polyadenylation signal
   5631..6219    +  rep_origin     ori: high-copy-number ColE1/pMB1/pBR322/pUC origin of replication
   6334..6393    +  enhancer       CMV enhancer (fragment): human cytomegalovirus immediate early enhancer
>Addgene plasmid #56412 | mTagGFP2-Alpha-Actinin-19 | addgene full sequence | sequence record 226989 | Addgene NGS Result
CGTTACATAACTTACGGTAAATGGCCCGCCTGGCTGACCGCCCAACGACCCCCGCCCATTGACGTCAATA
ATGACGTATGTTCCCATAGTAACGCCAATAGGGACTTTCCATTGACGTCAATGGGTGGAGTATTTACGGT
AAACTGCCCACTTGGCAGTACATCAAGTGTATCATATGCCAAGTACGCCCCCTATTGACGTCAATGACGG
TAAATGGCCCGCCTGGCATTATGCCCAGTACATGACCTTATGGGACTTTCCTACTTGGCAGTACATCTAC
GTATTAGTCATCGCTATTACCATGGTGATGCGGTTTTGGCAGTACATCAATGGGCGTGGATAGCGGTTTG
ACTCACGGGGATTTCCAAGTCTCCACCCCATTGACGTCAATGGGAGTTTGTTTTGGCACCAAAATCAACG
GGACTTTCCAAAATGTCGTAACAACTCCGCCCCATTGACGCAAATGGGCGGTAGGCGTGTACGGTGGGAG
GTCTATATAAGCAGAGCTGGTTTAGTGAACCGTCAGATCCGCTAGCACCATGGACGACCTCGATGCCTTA
CTGGCAGACCTGGAATCCACCACCTCGCATATCTCTAAGCGACCGGTGTTTCTAACAGAGGAAACGCCTT
ACTCCTACCCAACTGGAAACCATACGTACCAGGAGATTGCTGTGCCACCGCCGGTGCCCCCGCCGCCTTC
CAGTGAGGCCCTAAATGGCACTGTGATTGACCCCTTAGACCAGTGGCAACCCAGCGTGTCCAGATACGGC
CACCAGCAACCTCAGTCCCAGTCTCCGATATACAGCTCTAGTGCCAAAAGCTCCAGTGCCTCTGTTCCTA
GAGACGGGCTCAGCTCCCCTTCTCCCCGTGCCAGTGAGGAGGAACACGTGTACAGCTTCCCAAACAAGCA
GAAGTCTGCAGAACCATCTCCCACAATGACCAGCACCTCCCTGGGCAGCAACCTCTCGGAACTGGACAGG
CTTCTCCTGGAACTGAATGCTGTTCAACATAATCCCCCCAGTGGCTTCTCAGCAGATGAAGTCAGCAGAA
GCCCATCACTGCCCAATGTGACCGGACCTCACTATGTCATCCCAGAGAGCAGCAGCTCTGCAGGAGGGAA
GGCTGCACCCCCTACAAAAGAAAAACCAAAGCGGAATGGTGGGCGTGGGATTGAAGATGTGCGTCCCAGT
GTGGAGAGCCTGCTGGATGAGCTGGAGAGCTCTGTGCCAAGCCCAGTCCCTGCAATCACTGTGAGCCAAG
GGGAGGTGAGCAGCCCCCAGCGTGTCAACGCCAGTCAGCAGCAGACCCGTATCTCTGCTTCTTCAGCTAC
ACGAGAACTGGATGAGCTGATGGCGTCCCTCTCTGACTTTAAGTTCATGGCACAGGGGAAAGCCGGCGGC
AGCAGCTCCCCACCATCCACCACCCCAAAGCCTGGCAGTCAGCTGGACACCATGCTGGGAAGTCTGCAGT
CTGACCTGAACAAACTGGGGGTAGCGACGGTCGCCAAGGGTGTGTGCGGAGCCTGCAAGAAGCCGATTGC
TGGGCAGGTAGTTACAGCCATGGGGAAGACCTGGCACCCTGAGCACTTCGTCTGCACCCACTGCCAGGAG
GAGATTGGATCACGGAACTTCTTTGAGCGGGATGGGCAGCCCTACTGTGAGAAGGACTATCACAACCTCT
TCTCTCCTCGCTGCTACTACTGCAATGGGCCAATCCTTGATAAAGTGGTGACGGCTTTGGACAGGACGTG
GCACCCTGAACACTTTTTCTGTGCCCAGTGTGGAGTTTTCTTTGGACCTGAAGGATTTCATGAGAAGGAT
GGCAAAGCCTATTGCCGCAAGGACTACTTTGACATGTTTGCTCCCAAGTGTGGAGGCTGTGCCCGGGCTA
TCCTGGAAAATTACATTTCTGCCTTAAACACCCTGTGGCACCCTGAGTGCTTTGTCTGTCGGGAATGTTT
CACACCGTTCATCAACGGCAGCTTCTTCGAGCACGACGGGCAGCCCTACTGCGAGGTGCATTACCACGAG
CGCCGCGGCTCGCTGTGCTCTGGCTGCCAGAAGCCCATCACGGGACGCTGCATCACTGCCATGGGCAAGA
AATTTCACCCCGAACACTTTGTCTGTGCCTTCTGCCTCAAGCAGCTCAACAAAGGAACCTTCAAAGAACA
GAACGACAAGCCCTACTGTCAGAACTGCTTTCTCAAACTCTTCTGTCTCGAGCTCAAGCTTCGAATTCTG
CAGTCGACGGTACCGCGGGCCCGGGATCCACCGGTCGCCACCATGAGCGGGGGCGAGGAGCTGTTCGCCG
GCATCGTGCCCGTGCTGATCGAGCTGGACGGCGACGTGCACGGCCACAAGTTCAGCGTGCGCGGCGAGGG
CGAGGGCGACGCCGACTACGGCAAGCTGGAGATCAAGTTCATCTGCACCACCGGCAAGCTGCCCGTGCCC
TGGCCCACCCTGGTGACCACCCTCTGCTACGGCATCCAGTGCTTCGCCCGCTACCCCGAGCACATGAAGA
TGAACGACTTCTTCAAGAGCGCCATGCCCGAGGGCTACATCCAGGAGCGCACCATCCAGTTCCAGGACGA
CGGCAAGTACAAGACCCGCGGCGAGGTGAAGTTCGAGGGCGACACCCTGGTGAACCGCATCGAGCTGAAG
GGCAAGGACTTCAAGGAGGACGGCAACATCCTGGGCCACAAGCTGGAGTACAGCTTCAACAGCCACAACG
TGTACATCCGCCCCGACAAGGCCAACAACGGCCTGGAGGCTAACTTCAAGACCCGCCACAACATCGAGGG
CGGCGGCGTGCAGCTGGCCGACCACTACCAGACCAACGTGCCCCTGGGCGACGGCCCCGTGCTGATCCCC
ATCAACCACTACCTGAGCACTCAGACCAAGATCAGCAAGGACCGCAACGAGGCCCGCGACCACATGGTGC
TCCTGGAGTCCTTCAGCGCCTGCTGCCACACCCACGGCATGGACGAGCTGTACAGGTAAGCGGCCGCGAC
TCTAGATCATAATCAGCCATACCACATTTGTAGAGGTTTTACTTGCTTTAAAAAACCTCCCACACCTCCC
CCTGAACCTGAAACATAAAATGAATGCAATTGTTGTTGTTAACTTGTTTATTGCAGCTTATAATGGTTAC
AAATAAAGCAATAGCATCACAAATTTCACAAATAAAGCATTTTTTTCACTGCATTCTAGTTGTGGTTTGT
CCAAACTCATCAATGTATCTTAAGGCGTAAATTGTAAGCGTTAATATTTTGTTAAAATTCGCGTTAAATT
TTTGTTAAATCAGCTCATTTTTTAACCAATAGGCCGAAATCGGCAAAATCCCTTATAAATCAAAAGAATA
GACCGAGATAGGGT
[37 nt withheld, positions 3375-3411]
AAAGAACGTGGACTCCAACGTCAAAGG
[49 nt withheld, positions 3439-3487]
T
[91 nt withheld, positions 3489-3579]
G
[124 nt withheld, positions 3581-3704]
CAGGTGGCACTTTTCGGGGAAATGTGCGCGGAACCCCTATTTGTTTATTTTTCTAAATACATTCAAATAT
GTATCCGCTCATGAGACAATAACCCTGATAAATGCTTCAATAATATTGAAAAAGGAAGAGTCCTGAGGCG
GAAAGAACCAGCTGTGGAATGTGTGTCAGTTAGGGTGTGGAAAGTCCCCAGGCTCCCCAGCAGGCAGAAG
TATGCAAAGCATGCATCTCAATTAGTCAGCAACCAGGTGTGGAAAGTCCCCAGGCTCCCCAGCAGGCAGA
AGTATGCAAAGCATGCATCTCAATTAGTCAGCAACCATAGTCCCGCCCCTAACTCCGCCCATCCCGCCCC
TAACTCCGCCCAGTTCCGCCCATTCTCCGCCCCATGGCTGACTAATTTTTTTTATTTATGCAGAGGCCGA
GGCCGCCTCGGCCTCTGAGCTATTCCAGAAGTAGTGAGGAGGCTTTTTTGGAGGCCTAGGCTTTTGCAAA
GATCGATCAAGAGACAGGATGAGGATCGTTTCGCATGATTGAACAAGATGGATTGCACGCAGGTTCTCCG
GCCGCTTGGGTGGAGAGGCTATTCGGCTATGACTGGGCACAACAGACAATCGGCTGCTCTGATGCCGCCG
TGTTCCGGCTGTCAGCGCAGGGGCGCCCGGTTCTTTTTGTCAAGACCGACCTGTCCGGTGCCCTGAATGA
ACTGCAAGACGAGGCAGCGCGGCTATCGTGGCTGGCCACGACGGGCGTTCCTTGCGCAGCTGTGCTCGAC
GTTGTCACTGAAGCGGGAAGGGACTGGCTGCTATTGGGCGAAGTGCCGGGGCAGGATCTCCTGTCATCTC
ACCTTGCTCCTGCCGAGAAAGTATCCATCATGGCTGATGCAATGCGGCGGCTGCATACGCTTGATCCGGC
TACCTGCCCATTCGACCACCAAGCGAAACATCGCATCGAGCGAGCACGTACTCGGATGGAAGCCGGTCTT
GTCGATCAGGATGATCTGGACGAAGAGCATCAGGGGCTCGCGCCAGCCGAACTGTTCGCCAGGCTCAAGG
CGAGCATGCCCGACGGCGAGGATCTCGTCGTGACCCATGGCGATGCCTGCTTGCCGAATATCATGGTGGA
AAATGGCCGCTTTTCTGGATTCATCGACTGTGGCCGGCTGGGTGTGGCGGACCGCTATCAGGACATAGCG
TTGGCTACCCGTGATATTGCTGAAGAGCTTGGCGGCGAATGGGCTGACCGCTTCCTCGTGCTTTACGGTA
TCGCCGCTCCCGATTCGCAGCGCATCGCCTTCTATCGCCTTCTTGACGAGTTCTTCTGAGCGGGACTCTG
GGGTTCGAAATGACCGACCAAGCGACGCCCAACCTGCCATCACGAGATTTCGATTCCACCGCCGCCTTCT
ATGAAAGGTTGGGCTTCGGAATCGTTTTCCGGGACGCCGGCTGGATGATCCTCCAGCGCGGGGATCTCAT
GCTGGAGTTCTTCGCCCACCCTAGGGGGAGGCTAACTGAAACACGGAAGGAGACAATACCGGAAGGAACC
CGCGCTATGACGGCAATAAAAAGACAGAATAAAACGCACGGTGTTGGGTCGTTTGTTCATAAACGCGGGG
TTCGGTCCCAGGGCTGGCACTCTGTCGATACCCCACCGAGACCCCATTGGGGCCAATACGCCCGCGTTTC
TTCCTTTTCCCCACCCCACCCCCCAAGTTCGGGTGAAGGCCCAGGGCTCGCAGCCAACGTCGGGGCGGCA
GGCCCTGCCATAGCCTCAGGTTACTCATATATACTTTAGATTGATTTAAAACTTCATTTTTAATTTAAAA
GGATCTAGGTGAAGATCCTTTTTGATAATCTCATGACCAAAATCCCTTAACGTGAGTTTTCGTTCCACTG
AGCGTCAGACCCCGTAGAAAAGATCAAAGGATCTTCTTGAGATCCTTTTTTTCTGCGCGTAATCTGCTGC
TTGCAAACAAAAAAACCACCGCTACCAGCGGTGGTTTGTTTGCCGGATCAAGAGCTACCAACTCTTTTTC
CGAAGGTAACTGGCTTCAGCAGAGCGCAGATACCAAATACTGTTCTTCTAGTGTAGCCGTAGTTAGGCCA
CCACTTCAAGAACTCTGTAGCACCGCCTACATACCTCGCTCTGCTAATCCTGTTACCAGTGGCTGCTGCC
AGTGGCGATAAGTCGTGTCTTACCGGGTTGGACTCAAGACGATAGTTACCGGATAAGGCGCAGCGGTCGG
GCTGAACGGGGGGTTCGTGCACACAGCCCAGCTTGGAGCGAACGACCTACACCGAACTGAGATACCTACA
GCGTGAGCTATGAGAAAGCGCCACGCTTCCCGAAGGGAGAAAGGCGGACAGGTATCCGGTAAGCGGCAGG
GTCGGAACAGGAGAGCGCACGAGGGAGCTTCCAGGGGGAAACGCCTGGTATCTTTATAGTCCTGTCGGGT
TTCGCCACCTCTGACTTGAGCGTCGATTTTTGTGATGCTCGTCAGGGGGGCGGAGCCTATGGAAAAACGC
CAGCAACGCGGCCTTTTTACGGTTCCTGGCCTTTTGCTGGCCTTTTGCTCACATGTTCTTTCCTGCGTTA
TCCCCTGATTCTGTGGATAACCGTATTACCGCCATGCATTAGTTATTAATAGTAATCAATTACGGGGTCA
TTAGTTCATAGCCCATATATGGAGTTCCG
