>Addgene plasmid #56412 | mTagGFP2-Alpha-Actinin-19 | depositor partial sequence | sequence record 87305 | insert sequence
GTGACGTCAGATCCGCTAGCGCTACCGGACTCAGATCTCGAGCTCAAGCTTCGCACCATCATGGACCATT
ATGATTCTCAGCAAACCAACGATTACATGCAGCCAGAAGAGGACTGGGACCGGGACCTGCTCCTGGACCC
GGCCTGGGAGAAGCAGCAGAGAAAGACATTCACGGCATGGTGTAACTCCCACCTCCGGAAGGCGGGGACA
CAGATCGAGAACATCGAAGAGGACTTCCGGGATGGCCTGAAGCTCATGCTGCTGCTGGAGGTCATCTCAG
GTGAACGCTTGGCCAAGCCAGAGCGAGGCAAGATGAGAGTGCACAAGATCTCCAACGTCAACAAGGCCCT
GGATTTCATAGCCAGCAAAGGCGTCAAACTGGTGTCCATCGGAGCCGAAGAAATCGTGGATGGGAATGTG
AAGATGACCCTGGGCATGATCTGGACCATCATCCTGCGCTTTGCCATCCAGGACATCTCCGTGGAAGAGA
CTTCAGCCAAGGAAGGGCTGCTCCTGTGGTGTCAGAGAAAGACAGCCCCTTACAAAAATGTCAACATCCA
GAACTTCCACATAAGCTGGAAGGATGGCCTCGGCTTCTGTGCTTTGATCCACCGACACCGGCCCGAGCTG
ATTGACTACGGGAAGCTGCGGAAGGATGATCCACTCACAAATCTGAATACGGCTTTTGACGTGGCAGAGA
AGTACCTGGACATCCCCAAGATGCTGGATGCCGAAGACATCGTTGGAACTGCCCGACCGGATGAGAAAGC
CATCATGACTTACGTGTCTAGCTTCTACCACGCCTTCTCTGGAGCCCAGAAGGCGGAGACAGCAGCCAAT
CGCATCTGCAAGGTGTTGGCCGTCAACCAGGAGAACGAGCAGCTTATGGAAGACTACGAGAAGCTGGCCA
GTGATCTGTTGGAGTGGATCCGCCGCACAATCCCGTGGCTGGAGAACCGGGTGCCCGAGAACACCATGCA
TGCCATGCAACAGAAGCTGGAGGACTTCCGGGACTACCGGCGCCTGCACAAGCCGCCCAAGGTGCAGGAG
AAGTGCCAGCTGGAGATCAACTTCAACACGCTGCAGACCAAGCTGCGGCTCAGCAACCGGCCTGCCTTCA
TGCCCTCTGAGGGCAGGATGGTCTCGGACATCAACAATGCCTGGGGCTGCCTGGAGCAGGTGGAGAAGGG
CTATGAGGAGTGGTTGCTGAATGAGATCCGGAGGCTGGAGCGACTGGACCACCTGGCAGAGAAGTTCCGG
CAGAAGGCCTCCATCCACGAGGCCTGGACTGACGGCAAAGAGGCCATGCTGCGACAGAAGGACTATGAGA
CCGCCACCCTCTCGGAGATCAAGGCCTTGCTCAAGAAGCATGAGGCCTTCGAGAGTGACCTGGCTGCCCA
CCAGGACCGTGTGGAGCAGATTGCCGCCATCGCACAGGAGCTCAATGAGCTGGACTATTATGACTCACCC
AGTGTCAACGCCCGTTGCCAAAAGATCTGTGACCAGTGGGACAATCTGGGGGCCCTAACTCAGAAGCGAA
GGGAAGCTCTGGAGCGGACCGAGAAACTGCTGGAGACCATTGACCAGCTGTACTTGGAGTATGCCAAGCG
GGCTGCACCCTTCAACAACTGGATGGAGGGGGCCATGGAGGACCTGCAGGACACCTTCATTGTGCACACC
ATTGAGGAGATCCAGGGACTGACCACAGCCCATGAGCAGTTCAAGGCCACCCTCCCTGATGCCGACAAGG
AGCGCCTGGCCATCCTGGGCATCCACAATGAGGTGTCCAAGATTGTCCAGACCTACCACGTCAATATGGC
GGGCACCAACCCCTACACAACCATCACGCCTCAGGAGATCAATGGCAAATGGGACCACGTGCGGCAGCTG
GTGCCTCGGAGGGACCAAGCTCTGACGGAGGAGCATGCCCGACAGCAGCACAATGAGAGGCTACGCAAGC
AGTTTGGAGCCCAGGCCAATGTCATCGGGCCCTGGATCCAGACCAAGATGGAGGAGATCGGGAGGATCTC
CATTGAGATGCATGGGACCCTGGAGGACCAGCTCAGCCACCTGCGGCAGTATGAGAAGAGCATCGTCAAC
TACAAGCCAAAGATTGATCAGCTGGAGGGCGACCACCAGCTCATCCAGGAGGCGCTCATCTTCGACAACA
AGCACACCAACTACACCATGGAGCACATCCGTGTGGGCTGGGAGCAGCTGCTCACCACCATCGCCAGGAC
CATCAATGAGGTAGAGAACCAGATCCTGACCCGGGATGCCAAGGGCATCAGCCAGGAGCAGATGAATGAG
TTCCGGGCCTCCTTCAACCACTTTGACCGGAAGAAGACAGGCATGATGGACACGGATGATTTCCGCGCCT
GCCTGATCTCCATGGGTTACAACATGGGAGAAGCAGAATTTGCCCGCATCATGAGCATTGTGGACCCCAA
CCGCCTGGGGGTAGTGACATTCCAGGCCTTCATTGACTTCATGTCCCGCGAGACAGCCGACACAGATACA
GCAGACCAAGTCATGGCTTCCTTCAAGATCCTGGCTGGGGACAAGAACTACATTACCATGGACGAGCTGC
GCCGCGAGCTGCCACCCGACCAGGCTGAGTACTGCATCGCGCGGATGGCCCCCTACACCGGCCCCGACTC
CGTGCCAGGTGCTCTGGACTACATGTCCTTCTCCACGGCGCTGTACGGCGAGAGTGACCTCAAGCTTCGA
ATTCTGCAGTCGACGGTACCGCGGGCCCGGGATCCACCGGTCGCCACCATGAGCGGGGGCGAGGAGCTGT
TCGCCGGCATCGTGCCCGTGCTGATCGAGCTGGACGGCGACGTGCACGGCCACAAGTTCAGCGTGCGCGG
CGAGGGCGAGGGCGACGCCGACTACGGCAAGCTGGAGATCAAGTTCATCTGCACCACCGGCAAGCTGCCC
GTGCCCTGGCCCACCCTGGTGACCACCCTCTGCTACGGCATCCAGTGCTTCGCCCGCTACCCCGAGCACA
TGAAGATGAACGACTTCTTCAAGAGCGCCATGCCCGAGGGCTACATCCAGGAGCGCACCATCCAGTTCCA
GGACGACGGCAAGTACAAGACCCGCGGCGAGGTGAAGTTCGAGGGCGACACCCTGGTGAACCGCATCGAG
CTGAAGGGCAAGGACTTCAAGGAGGACGGCAACATCCTGGGCCACAAGCTGGAGTACAGCTTCAACAGCC
ACAACGTGTACATCCGCCCCGACAAGGCCAACAACGGCCTGGAGGCTAACTTCAAGACCCGCCACAACAT
CGAGGGCGGCGGCGTGCAGCTGGCCGACCACTACCAGACCAACGTGCCCCTGGGCGACGGCCCCGTGCTG
ATCCCCATCAACCACTACCTGAGCACTCAGACCAAGATCAGCAAGGACCGCAACGAGGCCCGCGACCACA
TGGTGCTCCTGGAGTCCTTCAGCGCCTGCTGCCACACCCACGGCATGGACGAGCTGTACAGGTAAGCGGC
CGCGACTCTAGATCATAATCAGCCATACCACATTT
